LOCUS       Exported 7750 bp ds-DNA circular SYN 13-MAY-2021
DEFINITION  Phosphoserine orthogonal translation system.
ACCESSION   .
VERSION     .
KEYWORDS    SepOTS-zeta
SOURCE      synthetic DNA construct
  ORGANISM  synthetic DNA construct
REFERENCE   1 (bases 1 to 7750)
  AUTHORS   Pirman NL, Barber KW, Aerni HR, Ma NJ, Haimovich AD, Rogulina S,
            Isaacs FJ, Rinehart J
  TITLE     A flexible codon in genomically recoded Escherichia coli permits
            programmable protein phosphorylation.
  JOURNAL   Nat Commun. 2015 Sep 9;6:8130. doi: 10.1038/ncomms9130.
  PUBMED    26350500
REFERENCE   2 (bases 1 to 7750)
  AUTHORS   .
  TITLE     Direct Submission
  JOURNAL   Exported May 13, 2021 from SnapGene Server 1.1.58
            http://www.snapgene.com
FEATURES             Location/Qualifiers
     source          1..7750
                     /organism="synthetic DNA construct"
                     /mol_type="other DNA"
     primer_bind     complement(1298..1315)
                     /label=pBAD Reverse
                     /note="For vectors with E. coli araBAD promoter, reverse
                     primer"
     terminator      1468..1554
                     /gene="Escherichia coli rrnB"
                     /label=rrnB T1 terminator
                     /note="transcription terminator T1 from the E. coli rrnB
                     gene"
     terminator      1646..1673
                     /label=rrnB T2 terminator
                     /note="transcription terminator T2 from the E. coli rrnB
                     gene"
     CDS             1869..2060
                     /codon_start=1
                     /gene="rop"
                     /product="Rop protein, which maintains plasmids at low copy
                     number"
                     /label=rop
                     /translation="MTKQEKTALNMARFIRSQTLTLLEKLNELDADEQADICESLHDHA
                     DELYRSCLARFGDDGENL"
     primer_bind     complement(2054..2076)
                     /label=pGEX 3'
                     /note="pGEX vectors, reverse primer"
     misc_feature    2162..2304
                     /label=bom
                     /note="basis of mobility region from pBR322"
     primer_bind     2217..2236
                     /label=pRS-marker
                     /note="pRS vectors, use to sequence yeast selectable
                     marker"
     primer_bind     complement(2319..2336)
                     /label=L4440
                     /note="L4440 vector, forward primer"
     rep_origin      complement(2490..3078)
                     /direction=LEFT
                     /label=ori
                     /note="high-copy-number ColE1/pMB1/pBR322/pUC origin of
                     replication"
     primer_bind     complement(2570..2589)
                     /label=pBR322ori-F
                     /note="pBR322 origin, forward primer"
     primer_bind     complement(3189..3208)
                     /label=pENTR-R
                     /note="pENTR vectors, reverse primer"
     CDS             3200..4015
                     /codon_start=1
                     /gene="aph(3')-Ia"
                     /product="aminoglycoside phosphotransferase"
                     /label=KanR
                     /note="confers resistance to kanamycin in bacteria or G418
                     (Geneticin(R)) in eukaryotes"
                     /translation="MSHIQRETSCSRPRLNSNMDADLYGYKWARDNVGQSGATIYRLYG
                     KPDAPELFLKHGKGSVANDVTDEMVRLNWLTEFMPLPTIKHFIRTPDDAWLLTTAIPGK
                     TAFQVLEEYPDSGENIVDALAVFLRRLHSIPVCNCPFNSDRVFRLAQAQSRMNNGLVDA
                     SDFDDERNGWPVEQVWKEMHKLLPFSPDSVVTHGDFSLDNLIFDEGKLIGCIDVGRVGI
                     ADRYQDLAILWNCLGEFSPSLQKRLFQKYGIDNPDMSKLQFHLMLDEFF"
     primer_bind     complement(3273..3292)
                     /label=Kan-R
                     /note="Kanamycin resistance gene, reverse primer"
     promoter        4652..4729
                     /gene="lacI (mutant)"
                     /label=lacIq promoter
                     /note="In the lacIq allele, a single base change in the
                     promoter boosts expression of the lacI gene about 10-fold."
     CDS             4730..5812
                     /codon_start=1
                     /gene="lacI"
                     /product="lac repressor"
                     /label=lacI
                     /note="The lac repressor binds to the lac operator to
                     inhibit transcription in E. coli. This inhibition can be
                     relieved by adding lactose or
                     isopropyl-beta-D-thiogalactopyranoside (IPTG)."
                     /translation="MKPVTLYDVAEYAGVSYQTVSRVVNQASHVSAKTREKVEAAMAEL
                     NYIPNRVAQQLAGKQSLLIGVATSSLALHAPSQIVAAIKSRADQLGASVVVSMVERSGV
                     EACKAAVHNLLAQRVSGLIINYPLDDQDAIAVEAACTNVPALFLDDSDQTPINSIIFSH
                     EDGTRLGVEHLVALGHQQIALLAGPLSSVSARLRLAGWHKYLTRNQIQPIAEREGDWSA
                     MSGFQQTMQMLNEGIVPTAMLVANDQMALGAMRAITESGLRVGADISVVGYDDTEDSSC
                     YIPPLTTIKQDFRLLGQTSVDRLLQLSQGQAVKGNQLLPVSLVKRKTTLAPNTQTASPR
                     ALADSLMQLARQVSRLESGQ"
     primer_bind     complement(4749..4768)
                     /label=LacI-R
                     /note="LacI, reverse primer"
     promoter        6044..6073
                     /label=trc promoter
                     /note="strong E. coli promoter; hybrid between the trp and
                     lac UV5 promoters"
     protein_bind    6081..6097
                     /label=lac operator
                     /bound_moiety="lac repressor encoded by lacI"
                     /note="The lac repressor binds to the lac operator to
                     inhibit transcription in E. coli. This inhibition can be
                     relieved by adding lactose or
                     isopropyl-beta-D-thiogalactopyranoside (IPTG)."
     primer_bind     6086..6108
                     /label=M13/pUC Reverse
                     /note="In lacZ gene"
ORIGIN
        1 taaagtatat tagttaagta taagaaggag atatacatat gggatccatg tctaaagaaa
       61 agtttgaacg tacaaaaccg cacgttaacg tcggtactat cggccacgtt gaccatggta
      121 aaacaacgct gaccgctgca atcactaccg tactggctaa aacctacggc ggtgctgctc
      181 gcgcattcga ccagatcgat aacgcgccgg aagaaaaagc tcgtggtatc accatcaaca
      241 cttctcgggt tgaatacgac accccgaccc gtcactacgc acacgtagac tgcccggggc
      301 acgccgacta tgttaaaaac atgatcaccg gtgctgcgca gatggacggc gcgatcctgg
      361 tagttgctgc gactgacggc ccgatgccgc agactcgtga gcacatcctg ctgggtcgtc
      421 aggtaggcgt tccgtacatc atcgtgttcc tgaacaaatg cgacatggtt gatgacgaag
      481 agctgctgga actggttgaa atggaagttc gtgaacttct gtctcagtac gacttcccgg
      541 gcgacgacac tccgatcgtt cgtggttctg ctctgaaagc gctggaaggc gacgcagagt
      601 gggaagcgaa aatcctggaa ctggctggct tcctggattc ttacattccg gaaccagagc
      661 gtgcgattga caagccgttc ctgctgccga tcaacggggt atactccatc tccggtcgtg
      721 gtaccgttgt ttcgggtcgt gtagaacgcg gtatcatcaa agttggtgaa gaagttgaaa
      781 tcgttggtat caaagagact cagaagtcta cctgtactgg cgttgaaatg ttccgcaaac
      841 tgctggacga aggccgtgct ggtgagtggg taggtgttct gctgcgtggt atcaaacgtg
      901 aagaaatcga acgtggtcag gtactggcta agccgggcac catcaagccg cacaccaagt
      961 tcgaatctga agtgtacatt ctgtccaaag atgaaggcgg ccgtcatact ccgttcttca
     1021 aaggctaccg tccgcagttc tacttccgta ctactgacgt gactggtacc atcgaactgc
     1081 cggaaggcgt agagatggta atgccgggcg acaacatcaa aatggttgtt accctgatcc
     1141 acccgatcgc gatggacgac ggtctgcgtt tcgcaatccg tgaaggcggc cgtaccgttg
     1201 gcgcgggcgt tgtagcaaaa gttctgagct aatggcgcgc cgtcgacctg caggcatgca
     1261 agcttggctg ttttggcgga tgagagaaga ttttcagcct gatacagatt aaatcagaac
     1321 gcagaagcgg tctgataaaa cagaatttgc ctggcggcag tagcgcggtg gtcccacctg
     1381 accccatgcc gaactcagaa gtgaaacgcc gtagcgccga tggtagtgtg gggtctcccc
     1441 atgcgagagt agggaactgc caggcatcaa ataaaacgaa aggctcagtc gaaagactgg
     1501 gcctttcgtt ttatctgttg tttgtcggtg aacgctctcc tgagtaggac aaatccgccg
     1561 ggagcggatt tgaacgttgc gaagcaacgg cccggagggt ggcgggcagg acgcccgcca
     1621 taaactgcca ggcatcaaat taagcagaag gccatcctga cggatggcct ttttgcgttt
     1681 ctacaaactc tttttgtttg ctagcttttc tctggtcccg ccgcatccat accgccagtt
     1741 gtttaccctc acaacgttcc agtaaccggg catgttcatc atcagtaacc cgtatcgtga
     1801 gcatcctctc tcgtttcatc ggtatcatta cccccatgaa cagaaatccc ccttacacgg
     1861 aggcatcagt gaccaaacag gaaaaaaccg cccttaacat ggcccgcttt atcagaagcc
     1921 agacattaac gcttctggag aaactcaacg agctggacgc ggatgaacag gcagacatct
     1981 gtgaatcgct tcacgaccac gctgatgagc tttaccgcag ctgcctcgcg cgtttcggtg
     2041 atgacggtga aaacctctga cacatgcagc tcccggagac ggtcacagct tgtctgtaag
     2101 cggatgccgg gagcagacaa gcccgtcagg gcgcgtcagc gggtgttggc gggtgtcggg
     2161 gcgcagccat gacccagtca cgtagcgata gcggagtgta tactggctta actatgcggc
     2221 atcagagcag attgtactga gagtgcacca tatatgcggt gtgaaatacc gcacagatgc
     2281 gtaaggagaa aataccgcat caggcgctct tccgcttcct cgctcactga ctcgctgcgc
     2341 tcggtcgttc ggctgcggcg agcggtatca gctcactcaa aggcggtaat acggttatcc
     2401 acagaatcag gggataacgc aggaaagaac atgtgagcaa aaggccagca aaaggccagg
     2461 aaccgtaaaa aggccgcgtt gctggcgttt ttccataggc tccgcccccc tgacgagcat
     2521 cacaaaaatc gacgctcaag tcagaggtgg cgaaacccga caggactata aagataccag
     2581 gcgtttcccc ctggaagctc cctcgtgcgc tctcctgttc cgaccctgcc gcttaccgga
     2641 tacctgtccg cctttctccc ttcgggaagc gtggcgcttt ctcatagctc acgctgtagg
     2701 tatctcagtt cggtgtaggt cgttcgctcc aagctgggct gtgtgcacga accccccgtt
     2761 cagcccgacc gctgcgcctt atccggtaac tatcgtcttg agtccaaccc ggtaagacac
     2821 gacttatcgc cactggcagc agccactggt aacaggatta gcagagcgag gtatgtaggc
     2881 ggtgctacag agttcttgaa gtggtggcct aactacggct acactagaag gacagtattt
     2941 ggtatctgcg ctctgctgaa gccagttacc ttcggaaaaa gagttggtag ctcttgatcc
     3001 ggcaaacaaa ccaccgctgg tagcggtggt ttttttgttt gcaagcagca gattacgcgc
     3061 agaaaaaaag gatctcaaga agatcctttg atcttttcta cggggtctga cgctcagtgg
     3121 aacgaaaact cacgttaagg gattttggtc atgaacaata aaactgtctg cttacataaa
     3181 cagtaataca aggggtgtta tgagccatat tcaacgggaa acgtcttgct ctaggccgcg
     3241 attaaattcc aacatggatg ctgatttata tgggtataaa tgggctcgcg ataatgtcgg
     3301 gcaatcaggt gcgacaatct atcgattgta tgggaagccc gatgcgccag agttgtttct
     3361 gaaacatggc aaaggtagcg ttgccaatga tgttacagat gagatggtca gactaaactg
     3421 gctgacggaa tttatgcctc ttccgaccat caagcatttt atccgtactc ctgatgatgc
     3481 atggttactc accactgcga tccccgggaa aacagcattc caggtattag aagaatatcc
     3541 tgattcaggt gaaaatattg ttgatgcgct ggcagtgttc ctgcgccggt tgcattcgat
     3601 tcctgtttgt aattgtcctt ttaacagcga tcgcgtattt cgtctcgctc aggcgcaatc
     3661 acgaatgaat aacggtttgg ttgatgcgag tgattttgat gacgagcgta atggctggcc
     3721 tgttgaacaa gtctggaaag aaatgcataa acttttgcca ttctcaccgg attcagtcgt
     3781 cactcatggt gatttctcac ttgataacct tatttttgac gaggggaaat taataggttg
     3841 tattgatgtt ggacgagtcg gaatcgcaga ccgataccag gatcttgcca tcctatggaa
     3901 ctgcctcggt gagttttctc cttcattaca gaaacggctt tttcaaaaat atggtattga
     3961 taatcctgat atgagtaaat tgcagtttca tttgatgctc gatgagtttt tctaagaatt
     4021 aattcatgag cggatacata tttgaatgta tttagaaaaa taaacaaata ggggttccgc
     4081 gcacatttcc ccgaaaagtg ccaccgcggc cgcaaaaaaa atccttagct ttcgctaagg
     4141 atctgcaggt cgactctaga ggatcctgga gccgggggtg ggatttgaac ccacgtaagg
     4201 cggatctaga gtccgctgcc taacccctag actaccccgg cgaattcagc gttacaagta
     4261 ttacacaaag ttttttatgt tgagaatatt tttttgatgg ggcgccactt atttttgatc
     4321 gttcgctcaa agaagcgcgg ccgcaaaaaa aatccttagc tttcgctaag gatctgcagg
     4381 tcgactctag aggatcctgg agccgggggt gggatttgaa cccacgtaag gcggatctag
     4441 agtccgctgc ctaaccccta gactaccccg gcgaattcag cgttacaagt attacacaaa
     4501 gttttttatg ttgagaatat ttttttgatg gggcgccact tatttttgat cgttcgctca
     4561 aagaagcgcg gccgctttca ccgtcatcac cgaaacgcgc gaggcagcag atcaattcgc
     4621 gcgcgaaggc gaagcggcat gcatttacgt tgacaccatc gaatggtgca aaacctttcg
     4681 cggtatggca tgatagcgcc cggaagagag tcaattcagg gtggtgaatg tgaaaccagt
     4741 aacgttatac gatgtcgcag agtatgccgg tgtctcttat cagaccgttt cccgcgtggt
     4801 gaaccaggcc agccacgttt ctgcgaaaac gcgggaaaaa gtggaagcgg cgatggcgga
     4861 gctgaattac attcccaacc gcgtggcaca acaactggcg ggcaaacagt cgttgctgat
     4921 tggcgttgcc acctccagtc tggccctgca cgcgccgtcg caaattgtcg cggcgattaa
     4981 atctcgcgcc gatcaactgg gtgccagcgt ggtggtgtcg atggtagaac gaagcggcgt
     5041 cgaagcctgt aaagcggcgg tgcacaatct tctcgcgcaa cgcgtcagtg ggctgatcat
     5101 taactatccg ctggatgacc aggatgccat tgctgtggaa gctgcctgca ctaatgttcc
     5161 ggcgttattt cttgatgact ctgaccagac acccatcaac agtattattt tctcccatga
     5221 agacggtacg cgactgggcg tggagcatct ggtcgcattg ggtcaccagc aaatcgcgct
     5281 gttagcgggc ccattaagtt ctgtctcggc gcgtctgcgt ctggctggct ggcataaata
     5341 tctcactcgc aatcaaattc agccgatagc ggaacgggaa ggcgactgga gtgccatgtc
     5401 cggttttcaa caaaccatgc aaatgctgaa tgagggcatc gttcccactg cgatgctggt
     5461 tgccaacgat cagatggcgc tgggcgcaat gcgcgccatt accgagtccg ggctgcgcgt
     5521 tggtgcggat atctcggtag tgggatacga cgataccgaa gacagctcat gttatatccc
     5581 gccgttaacc accatcaaac aggattttcg cctgctgggg caaaccagcg tggaccgctt
     5641 gctgcaactc tctcagggcc aggcggtgaa gggcaatcag ctgttgcccg tctcactggt
     5701 gaaaagaaaa accaccctgg cgcccaatac gcaaaccgcc tctccccgcg cgttggccga
     5761 ttcattaatg cagctggcac gacaggtttc ccgactggaa agcgggcagt gagcgcaacg
     5821 caattaatgt gagttagcgc gaattgatct ggtttgacag cttatcatcg actgcacggt
     5881 gcaccaatgc ttctggcgtc aggcagccat cggaagctgt ggtatggctg tgcaggtcgt
     5941 aaatcactgc ataattcgtg tcgctcaagg cgcactcccg ttctggataa tgttttttgc
     6001 gccgacatca taacggttct ggcaaatatt ctgaaatgag ctgttgacaa ttaatcatcc
     6061 ggctcgtata atgtgtggaa ttgtgagcgg ataacaattt cacacaggaa acagacccat
     6121 ggcaatgttt aaaagagaag aaatcattga aatggccaat aaggactttg aaaaagcatg
     6181 gatcgaaact aaagacctta taaaagctaa aaagataaac gaaagttacc caagaataaa
     6241 accagttttt ggaaaaacac accctgtaaa tgacactatt gaaaatttaa gacaggcata
     6301 tcttagaatg ggttttgaag aatatataaa cccagtaatt gtcgatgaaa gagatattta
     6361 taaacaattc ggcccagaag ctatggcagt tttggataga tgcttttatt tagcgggact
     6421 tccaagacct gacgttggtt tgagcgatga aaaaatttca cagattgaaa aacttggaat
     6481 taaagtttct gagcacaaag aaagtttaca aaaaatactt cacggataca aaaaaggaac
     6541 tcttgatggt gacgatttag ttttagaaat ttcaaatgca cttgaaattt caagcgagat
     6601 gggtttaaaa attttagaag atgttttccc agaatttaag gatttaaccg cagtttcttc
     6661 aaaattaact ttaagaagcc acatgacttc aggatggttc cttactgttt cagacctcat
     6721 gaacaaaaaa cccttgccat ttaaactctt ttcaatcgat agatgtttta gaagagaaca
     6781 aaaagaagat aaaagccact taatgacata ccactctgca tcctgtgcaa ttgcaggtga
     6841 aggcgtggat attaatgatg gaaaagcaat tgcagaagga ttattatccc aatttggctt
     6901 tacaaacttt aaattcattc ctgatgaaaa gaaaagtaaa tactacaccc ctgaaacaca
     6961 gactgaagtt tacgcatacc acccaaaatt aaaagaatgg ctcgaagttg ctacatttgg
     7021 agtatattcg ccagttgcat taagcaaata cggaatagat gtacctgtaa tgaatttggg
     7081 tcttggtgtt gaaagacttg caatgatttc tggaaatttc gcagatgttc gagaaatggt
     7141 atatcctcag ttttacgaac acaaacttaa tgaccggaat gtcgcttcaa tggtaaaact
     7201 cgataaagtt ccagtaatgg atgaaattta cgatttaaca aaagaattaa ttgagtcatg
     7261 tgttaaaaac aaagatttaa aatccccttg tgaattagct attgaaaaaa cgttttcatt
     7321 tggaaaaacc aagaaaaatg taaaaataaa catttttgaa aaagaagaag gtaaaaattt
     7381 actcggacct tcaattttaa acgaaatcta cgtttacgat ggaaatgtaa ttggaattcc
     7441 tgaaagcttt gacggagtaa aagaagaatt taaagacttc ttagaaaaag gaaaatcaga
     7501 aggggtagca acaggcattc gatatatcga tgcgctttgc tttaaaatta cttcaaaatt
     7561 agaagaagca tttgtgtcaa acactactga attcaaagtt aaagttccaa ttgtcagaag
     7621 tttaagcgac attaacttaa aaatcgatga tatcgcatta aaacagatca tgagcaaaaa
     7681 taaagtaatc gacgttagag gcccagtctt tttaaatgtc gaagtaaaaa ttgaataaga
     7741 gctcggtacc
//
