[The description below was written by a language model from this plasmid's Addgene catalogue record and the feature table of its GenBank file.]
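Description:
SepOTSζ is a 7.75 kb circular bacterial expression plasmid that carries one variant of the phosphoserine orthogonal translation system, built on the pKD backbone, itself derived from pKK223-3. It replicates in E. coli from a ColE1/pMB1-type origin accompanied by the rop gene, which keeps copy number down, and the pBR322 bom region. The catalogue lists copy number as unknown. Selection is by kanamycin through an aph(3')-Ia aminoglycoside phosphotransferase gene.

The stated synthetic insert comprises SepRS (phosphoseryl-tRNA synthetase), EF-Sep (an elongation factor engineered to accept phosphoserine-charged tRNA) and two copies of tRNA-Sep. Together these components charge a suppressor tRNA with phosphoserine and deliver it to the ribosome, so that a TAG codon is read as phosphoserine. The feature table does not annotate these genes individually. It marks only the regulatory and backbone elements: a trc promoter with an adjacent lac operator, a lacI repressor gene driven by the lacIq promoter, and the rrnB T1 and T2 terminators. This arrangement is consistent with IPTG-inducible expression running across the plasmid's numbering origin into the terminators, but the record does not state which promoter drives which component or where the tRNA copies sit. It refers to the associated article for cloning details.

The plasmid is used for site-specific production of recombinant phosphoproteins. It supplies only the translation machinery, so a second plasmid encoding the protein of interest with TAG at the desired position is required. The depositors recommend a genomically recoded E. coli strain lacking genomic TAG codons for high-efficiency phosphoprotein expression.
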