Addgene plasmid #68287: SepOTSζ
Purpose: Phosphoserine orthogonal translation system
Depositing lab: Jesse Rinehart. Depositing organization: Yale University. Publication: A flexible codon in genomically recoded Escherichia coli permits programmable protein phosphorylation. Pirman NL, Barber KW, Aerni HR, Ma NJ, Haimovich AD, Rogulina S, Isaacs FJ, Rinehart J. Nat Commun. 2015 Sep 9;6:8130. doi: 10.1038/ncomms9130. PubMed 26350500.
Backbone
  Vector backbone: pKD
  Modifications to backbone: pKD is derived from pKK223-3 (Pharmacia). This plasmid encodes a variant of the phosphoserine orthogonal translation system. Another plasmid encoding a protein of interest with TAG at the proper position is needed for recombinant phosphoprotein expression. See article and supplementary information for cloning information.
  Vector type: Bacterial Expression, Synthetic Biology
Growth in bacteria
  Bacterial resistance: Kanamycin, 25 μg/mL
  Growth temperature: 30°C
  Growth strain: Top10
  Growth instructions: This plasmid is slow growing and may take up to 24 hours to produce colonies.
  Copy number: Unknown
Gene/Insert
  Gene/Insert name: SepRS/EF-Sep, 2xtRNA-Sep
  Species: Synthetic
Terms and licenses: Academic/Nonprofit Terms; Industry Terms: Not Available to Industry
Depositor comments: See supplementary information accompanying article for additional cloning information. We recommend introducing this plasmid into a recoded strain of E. coli (no genomic TAG codons) for high-efficiency phoshoprotein expression.
How to cite: SepOTSζ was a gift from Jesse Rinehart (Addgene plasmid # 68287 ; http://n2t.net/addgene:68287 ; RRID:Addgene_68287)
