>Addgene plasmid #68287 | SepOTSζ | addgene partial sequence | sequence record 123794 | pJR_F2 5'-cgacgttagaggcccagt-3'
AGCTCGGTACCTAAAGTATATTAGTTAAGTATAAGAAGGAGATATACATATGGGATCCATGTCTAAAGAA
AAGTTTGAACGTACAAAACCGCACGTTAACGTCGGTACTATCGGCCACGTTGACCATGGTAAAACAACGC
TGACCGCTGCAATCACTACCGTACTGGCTAAAACCTACGGCGGTGCTGCTCGCGCATTCGACCAGATCGA
TAACGCGCCGGAAGAAAAAGCTCGTGGTATCACCATCAACACTTCTCGGGTTGAATACGACACCCCGACC
CGTCACTACGCACACGTAGACTGCCCGGGGCACGCCGACTATGTTAAAAACATGATCACCGGTGCTGCGC
AGATGGACGGCGCGATCCTGGTAGTTGCTGCGACTGACGGCCCGATGCCGCAGACTCGTGAGCACATCCT
GCTGGGTCGTCAGGTAGGCGTTCCGTACATCATCGTGTTCCTGAACAAATGCGACATGGTTGATGACGAA
GAGCTGCTGGAACTGGTTGAAATGGAAGTTCGTGAACTTCTGTCTCAGTACGACTTCCCGGGCGACGACA
CTCCGATCGTTCGTGGTTCTGCTCTGAAAGCGCTGGAAGGCGACGCAGAGTGGGAAGCGAAAATCCTGGA
ACTGGCTGGCTTCCTGGATTCTTACATTCCGGAACCAGAGCGTGCGATTGACAAGCCGTTCCTGCTGCCG
ATCAACGGGGTATACTCCATCTCCGGTCGTGGTACCGTTGTTTCGGGTCGTGTAGAACGCGGTATCATCA
AAGTTGGTGAAGAAGTTGAAATCGTTGGTATCAAAGAGACTCAGAAGTCTACCTGTACTGGCGTTGAA
