>Addgene plasmid #68287 | SepOTSζ | addgene partial sequence | sequence record 123795 | KanR2-F 5'-GAACTGCCTCGGTGAGTTTT-3'
TATGGTATTGATAATCCTGATATGAGTAAATTGCAGTTTCATTTGATGCTCGATGAGTTTTTCTAAGAAT
TAATTCATGAGCGGATACATATTTGAATGTATTTAGAAAAATAAACAAATAGGGGTTCCGCGCACATTTC
CCCGAAAAGTGCCACCGCGGCCGCAAAAAAAATCCTTAGCTTTCGCTAAGGATCTGCAGGTCGACTCTAG
AGGATCCTGGAGCCGGGGGTGGGATTTGAACCCACGTAAGGCGGATCTAGAGTCCGCTGCCTAACCCCTA
GACTACCCCGGCGAATTCAGCGTTACAAGTATTACACAAAGTTTTTTATGTTGAGAATATTTTTTTGATG
GGGCGCCACTTATTTTTGATCGTTCGCTCAAAGAAGCGCGGCCGCAAAAAAAATCCTTAGCTTTCGCTAA
GGATCTGCAGGTCGACTCTAGAGGATCCTGGAGCCGGGGGTGGGATTTGAACCCACGTAAGGCGGATCTA
GAGTCCGCTGCCTAACCCCTAGACTACCCCGGCGAATTCAGCGTTACAAGTATTACACAAAGTTTTTTAT
GTTGAGAATATTTTTTTGATGGGGCGCCACTTATTTTTGATCGTTCGCTCAAAGAAGCGCGGCCGCTTTC
ACCGTCATCACCGAAACGCGCGAGGCAGCAGATCAATTCGCGCGCGAAGGCGAAGCGGCATGCATTTACG
TTGACACCATCGAATGGTGCAAAACCTTTCGCGGTATGGCATGATAGCGC
